>Addgene plasmid #17587 | CG4845/pUAST-HA | addgene partial sequence | sequence record 23503 | 17587 with pCasper-hs
AGAGAGACTCTGAATAGGGAATTGGGAATTGCCACCATGGCTCATAGGTACCCGTACGATGTTCCTGACT
ATGCGGGCTATCCCTATGACGTCCCGGACTATGCCATGGGCTACCCTTACGACGTTCCAGATTACGCTCA
TATGGAATTCAGATCTGCGGCCGCTAACATGGCACAGCAGCAGGGCATGGACTCGGCCCTGTTCGAGCGG
CGACTGCGGCCGGTATACGACAACCTGGAGGTGGGCAACAATCGCAAGGCTCTGCAGGAATCCGAGAAGT
TGCTACGCAAACATCCCAACCTGCTCTGCGCGCGGGCATTGAAAGGCCTCTCGCTCCTGCGACTGGGACG
CTATGACGAAAGCCACGGATGCCTCCAGACCGTTGCCGAGGAGAAGCCCACGGACGACTCCACGCTGCAG
GTGCTGTCCTTCTGCTACCGCGAAATGGAACAACTGGACAAAATTGTGGAGCTGTACCAGCACGCTGTGA
AGCAGAATCCGGGCAACGAGGAGCTCCTCGCCCACCTCTTCATCTCACATGTGAGGGTGGAGGACTACAA
GGCGCAGCAGGCGGTGGCCCTGCAGCTGTACAAGGCGCAGCCGAAAAATGCCTACTACTTTTGGTCGGTG
ATCAGCGTAGTCTTCCAGGGAATCCGTGGACCGGAATCGGCGCTGCCCGAGAAGCGGAAAATCTACTTGG
GACTGGCGCAACGCATGGTGGACAAGCACATCAGAGAAGGCATGTGGGAAACGGAANGGAGGCTTCNTTT
TTTGTGCAATTTTTAAGCTACAAAANANGTACCAGGAGGCG
