[The description below was written by a language model from this plasmid's Addgene catalogue record.]
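Description:
CG4845/pUAST-HA is a Drosophila expression plasmid built on the pUAST backbone (about 8.9 kb without insert), carrying the D. melanogaster gene CG4845, also known as psidin (ird16). The roughly 3 kb insert was cloned by restriction digestion into a NotI site, which is preserved on both sides. Because the same enzyme flanks both ends, the cloning was not inherently directional. The backbone supplies an HA epitope tag positioned at the N-terminus of the encoded protein, allowing detection or immunoprecipitation of the product with anti-HA antibodies. In bacteria the plasmid is maintained at high copy number and selected with ampicillin.

No feature table accompanies the record, so the regulatory elements are not individually listed. pUAST is generally known as a P-element transformation vector in which the cloning site lies downstream of GAL4-responsive UAS repeats and a minimal hsp70 promoter, followed by an SV40 polyadenylation signal, with a mini-white eye-colour marker and P-element ends for germline integration. In that standard arrangement the insert stays silent until GAL4 is supplied, so that crossing transgenic flies to a chosen GAL4 driver line, or co-transfecting a GAL4 source into cultured insect cells, gives tissue- or stage-specific expression. The construct is therefore suited to GAL4-controlled overexpression, rescue or localization studies of HA-tagged Psidin in flies or insect cells, although the record does not state the specific experimental purpose for which it was made.
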