Addgene plasmid #17587: CG4845/pUAST-HA
Depositing lab: Denise Montell. Depositing organization: Johns Hopkins University and School of Medicine.
Backbone
  Vector backbone: pUAST
  Backbone size w/o insert (bp): 8904
  Vector type: Insect Expression
Growth in bacteria
  Bacterial resistance: Ampicillin, 100 μg/mL
  Growth temperature: 37°C
  Growth strain: DH5alpha
  Copy number: High Copy
Gene/Insert
  Gene/Insert name: CG4845
  Species: D. melanogaster (fly)
  Insert size (bp): 3000
  GenBank ID: NM_142601
  Entrez Gene: psidin (a.k.a. Dmel_CG4845, CG4845, Dmel\CG4845, ird16)
  Tag / fusion protein: HA (N terminal on backbone)
  Cloning method: Restriction Enzyme; 5′ cloning site Not1 (not destroyed); 3′ cloning site Not1 (not destroyed)
  Sequencing primers: 5′ n/a
Terms and licenses: Academic/Nonprofit Terms; Industry Terms: Not Available to Industry
How to cite: CG4845/pUAST-HA was a gift from Denise Montell (Addgene plasmid # 17587 ; http://n2t.net/addgene:17587 ; RRID:Addgene_17587)
